Addgene plasmid #212881: pCYP48
Purpose: Expresses the Streptomyces sp. Tu6071 LRD-modifying cytochrome P450 enzyme
Depositing lab: Christopher Voigt. Depositing organization: Massachusetts Institute of Technology. Publication: Design of a redox-proficient Escherichia coli for screening terpenoids and modifying cytochrome P450s. Lin GM, Voigt CA. Nature Catalysis. 6, 1016–1029 (2023). https://doi.org/10.1038/s41929-023-01049-5.
Backbone
  Vector backbone: pCYP
  Vector type: Bacterial Expression
Growth in bacteria
  Bacterial resistance: Kanamycin, 50 μg/mL
  Growth temperature: 37°C
  Growth strain: DH5alpha
  Copy number: High Copy
Gene/Insert
  Gene/Insert name: cytochrome P450 (alt name: Uniprot ID: Q2I759)
  Species: Streptomyces sp. Tu6071
  Promoter: PcymRC
  Cloning method: Unknown
Resource information
  A portion of this plasmid was derived from a plasmid made by: codon optimized and synthesized by vendors
Terms and licenses: Academic/Nonprofit Terms; Industry Terms: Not Available to Industry
How to cite: pCYP48 was a gift from Christopher Voigt (Addgene plasmid # 212881 ; http://n2t.net/addgene:212881 ; RRID:Addgene_212881)
