[The description below was written by a language model from this plasmid's Addgene catalogue record and pLannotate feature annotations shown in this document.]
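Description:
pCYP48 is a 4.4 kb bacterial expression plasmid built on the pCYP backbone for producing a cytochrome P450 from Streptomyces sp. Tu6071 in Escherichia coli. The catalogue describes the enzyme as an LRD-modifying P450 and notes that the coding sequence was codon optimized and synthesized commercially. Selection is by kanamycin, through an aminoglycoside phosphotransferase (aph(3')-Ia) gene. The only complete replication origin annotated is p15A, which is generally regarded as medium copy and is compatible with ColE1-type plasmids, so the catalogue's "high copy" entry does not match the feature table. Short fragments annotated as RSF ori, the pBR322 bom region, the tet promoter and TcR appear to be backbone remnants or partial sequence matches rather than functional elements.

Expression is driven by the PcymRC promoter, a cumate-responsive system. Two CuO operator sites, which bind the Pseudomonas putida repressor CymR, lie upstream of the insert. The plasmid also carries cymR itself, placed directly after a sequence annotated as a lacIq promoter fragment, which presumably provides constitutive repressor expression. CymR bound to the operators keeps transcription off until cumate releases it. A type III hammerhead ribozyme sits immediately after the second operator. Elements of this kind are commonly used as insulators that cleave the 5' leader from the transcript, making translation less dependent on promoter context. The P450 gene is not annotated in the feature table, but the unannotated interval between the ribozyme and the cymR cassette is the likely location of the insert.

The associated publication title indicates use in an E. coli platform for screening terpenoids and the P450s that modify them. The p15A origin would allow co-maintenance with compatible plasmids.
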