Features (pLannotate 1.2.2; 12 found; start..end, strand, type, name):
     28..54      +  misc_feature   bom (fragment): basis of mobility region from pBR322
    153..208     -  rep_origin     RSF ori (fragment): Plasmids containing the RSF 1030 origin of replication can be propagated in E. coli cells that contain additional plasmids with compatible origins.
    296..841     -  rep_origin     p15A ori: Plasmids containing the medium-copy-number p15A origin of replication can be propagated in E. coli cells that contain a second plasmid with the ColE1 origin.
    930..1745    -  CDS            KanR: aminoglycoside phosphotransferase; aph(3')-Ia; confers resistance to kanamycin in bacteria or G418 (Geneticin®) in eukaryotes
   1922..1949    +  protein_bind   CuO: CymR-binding P2 operator sequence from the p-cmt operon of Pseudomonas putida (Mullick et al., 2006) CymR
   1980..2007    +  protein_bind   CuO: CymR-binding P2 operator sequence from the p-cmt operon of Pseudomonas putida (Mullick et al., 2006) CymR
   2011..2066    +  ncRNA          Hammerhead 3: Accession: RF00008 - Hammerhead ribozyme (type III)
   3431..3504    +  promoter       lacIq promoter (fragment): lacI (mutant); In the lacIq allele, a single base change in the promoter boosts expression of the lacI gene about 10-fold.
   3505..4113    +  CDS            cymR: CYMR_PSEPU - Experimental evidence at transcript level: Swiss-Prot protein existence level 2. Involved in the repression of the cym and cmt operons which are responsible of the p-cymene degradation. From Pseudomonas putida (Arthrobacter siderocapsulatus).
   4218..4236    -  promoter       tet promoter (fragment): E. coli promoter for tetracycline efflux protein gene
   4246..4366    +  CDS            TcR (fragment): tetracycline efflux protein; tet; confers resistance to tetracycline
   4385..11      -  rep_origin     RSF ori (fragment) (across the origin): Plasmids containing the RSF 1030 origin of replication can be propagated in E. coli cells that contain additional plasmids with compatible origins.
>Addgene plasmid #212881 | pCYP48 | addgene full sequence | sequence record 424494 | Addgene NGS Result
ACTGACTCGCTGCACGAGGCAGACCTCAGCGCTAGCGGAGTGTATACTGGCTTACTATGTTGGCACTGAT
GAGGGTGTCAGTGAAGTGCTTCATGTGGCAGGAGAAAAAAGGCTGCACCGGTGCGTCAGCAGAATATGTG
ATACAGGATATATTCCGCTTCCTCGCTCACTGACTCGCTACGCTCGGTCGTTCGACTGCGGCGAGCGGAA
ATGGCTTACGAACGGGGCGGAGATTTCCTGGAAGATGCCAGGAAGATACTTAACAGGGAAGTGAGAGGGC
CGCGGCAAAGCCGTTTTTCCATAGGCTCCGCCCCCCTGACAAGCATCACGAAATCTGACGCTCAAATCAG
TGGTGGCGAAACCCGACAGGACTATAAAGATACCAGGCGTTTCCCCCTGGCGGCTCCCTCGTGCGCTCTC
CTGTTCCTGCCTTTCGGTTTACCGGTGTCATTCCGCTGTTATGGCCGCGTTTGTCTCATTCCACGCCTGA
CACTCAGTTCCGGGTAGGCAGTTCGCTCCAAGCTGGACTGTATGCACGAACCCCCCGTTCAGTCCGACCG
CTGCGCCTTATCCGGTAACTATCGTCTTGAGTCCAACCCGGAAAGACATGCAAAAGCACCACTGGCAGCA
GCCACTGGTAATTGATTTAGAGGAGTTAGTCTTGAAGTCATGCGCCGGTTAAGGCTAAACTGAAAGGACA
AGTTTTGGTGACTGCGCTCCTCCAAGCCAGTTACCTCGGTTCAAAGAGTTGGTAGCTCAGAGAACCTTCG
AAAAACCGCCCTGCAAGGCGGTTTTTTCGTTTTCAGAGCAAGAGATTACGCGCAGACCAAAACGATCTCA
AGAAGATCATCTTATTAAGGGGTCTGACGCTCAGTGGAACGAAAAATCAATCTAAAGTATATATGAGTAA
ACTTGGTCTGACAGTTACCTTAGAAAAACTCATCGAGCATCAAATGAAACTGCAATTTATTCATATCAGG
ATTATCAATACCATATTTTTGAAAAAGCCGTTTCTGTAATGAAGGAGAAAACTCACCGAGGCAGTTCCAT
AGGATGGCAAGATCCTGGTATCGGTCTGCGATTCCGACTCGTCCAACATCAATACAACCTATTAATTTCC
CCTCGTCAAAAATAAGGTTATCAAGTGAGAAATCACCATGAGTGACGACTGAATCCGGTGAGAATGGCAA
AAGCTTATGCATTTCTTTCCAGACTTGTTCAACAGGCCAGCCATTACGCTCGTCATCAAAATCACTCGCA
TCAACCAAACCGTTATTCATTCGTGATTGCGCCTGAGCGAGACGAAATACGCGATCGCTGTTAAAAGGAC
AATTACAAACAGGAATCGAATGCAACCGGCGCAGGAACACTGCCAGCGCATCAACAATATTTTCACCTGA
ATCAGGATATTCTTCTAATACCTGGAATGCTGTTTTCCCGGGGATCGCAGTGGTGAGTAACCATGCATCA
TCAGGAGTACGGATAAAATGCTTGATGGTCGGAAGAGGCATAAATTCCGTCAGCCAGTTTAGTCTGACCA
TCTCATCTGTAACATCATTGGCAACGCTACCTTTGCCATGTTTCAGAAACAACTCTGGCGCATCGGGCTT
CCCATACAATCGATAGATTGTCGCACCTGATTGCCCGACATTATCGCGAGCCCATTTATACCCATATAAA
TCAGCATCCATGTTGGAATTTAATCGCGGCCTGGAGCAAGACGTTTCCCGTTGAATATGGCTCATAACAC
CCCTTGTATTACTGTTTATGTAAGCAGACAGTTTTATTGTTCATGATGATATATTTTTATCTTGTGCAAT
GTACATCAGAGATTTTGAGACACAACCAATTATTGAAGGCCTCCCTAACGGGGGGCCTTTTTTTGTTTCT
GGTCTCCCAAGCGCTTAACGATCGTTGGCTGAACAAACAGACAATCTGGTCTGTTTGTATTATGGAAAAT
TTTTCTGTATAATAGATTCAACAAACAGACAATCTGGTCTGTTTGTATTATCAGCGGTCAACGCATGTGC
TTTGCGTTCTGATGAGACAGTGATGTCGAAACCGCCTCTACAAATAATTTTGTTTAAGGATAAAACTTAA
GGAGGTTACTATGGACCGTGTTCTGGACTTTTTGAGCTCAGCAGATTCAGCCGGAGAACTGCAGCCTCGT
CTGGTTGAACTGTCTCGACAGGAGACACTGCCGCGTGTGCTGCTCGCGGATGGACAAGAAGCGTGGCTTG
TGACGCGTAACGAAGATGTGCGTACCGTATTATCCGACCGGAGCTTTACTCGTGATGTTATGGGCGAACG
CGCACGTCAAGCCGGCGAAACACCAGACGGTGCGCGTAGTGTCAACATGGACGGCCGTCCCCATAACGAA
CTGCGCGCGCTGGTGAGCAAAGCCTTCACCGTTCGCCGCATTGAAGCCATGCGTCCGCGGATTCAGGCCT
GGACCGATGAGCTGATCGATGCTATGGAAGAAACCGGACCGCCAGCCGACCTGGTCGCACATCTCGCTGT
TCCATTACCAGCGCTGGCAATATGCGAGCTGTTGGGCTTTCCGGTCGAAGATCGTCAGGTACTGTCGGGT
TGGTGCGAACGGATCACCAGACTTGGAGAAGGAGGCCCGGATCAGCGGGCCTGGCAGGAACTTTCGGCAT
ATATTGCGCGTCGTGTCCCAGTAGAGCGTGCAGCTGCTCGCGGAGGCCTGGCCCCGGAGACATCTATCCT
GACACGCCTCGTACATGCGCATGATAGCGAAGATGCCCTTTCCATGGAAGAACTGCTCAGTCTGACCGTT
GTTGTGCTGGCGGGCGGCTTGGAGACAACCCAAACGGCGATCGGCGCGGGGATGGTTCGTTTATTTCGAA
ACCCGGCCCAACTTGATAAAGTGCGTGCGGACCCAGATCTGGTAGTCCCGGCTGTCGAGGAGATTCTCCG
CTATCAGCCGGTGATTGATGTTAATAGAGTACAGGTGGCCACGCGGACAGTGCGACTGGGCGGACAGGAG
ATTCGTGCGGGTGATCTTGTCCAAGTTTCTGTTAACGCCGCAAATCGTGACGAAACCGTTTTCCCGGATT
CTGAACGCTGCGACGTCACGCGCGGGCCGAATCCCCACCTTGCATTCGGCTATGGTGCTCACCATTGTCT
GGGTGCTGCCCTGGCACGTCTGGAACTGAAAACGGCTTTCTCGACCTTGCTGCGTCGTCTGCCGGATCTG
CGCCCCGCAGTTCCACTGGAGTCTTTAGGGTGGCGTGGTGGTCACGTTACGCTGGGTCTGGAGGAACTGC
CAGTCGCTTGGTAATAAGGATGAGCTCTACAAATAAGCAGAGGTGGTTGTGTTGCGAAAAAAAAAAAAAC
ACCCTAACGGGTGTTTTTTTTTTTTTGGTGTCCCCACGTGTGGCGCTGGAGACCGTCCAATGGCGGCGCG
CCATCGAATGGTGCAAAACCTTTCGCGGTATGGCATGATAGCGCCCGGAAGAGAGTCAATTCAGGGTGGT
GAATATGAGCCCGAAACGTCGTACCCAGGCAGAACGTGCAATGGAAACCCAGGGTAAACTGATTGCAGCA
GCACTGGGTGTTCTGCGTGAAAAAGGTTATGCAGGTTTTCGTATTGCAGATGTTCCGGGTGCAGCCGGTG
TTAGCCGTGGTGCACAGAGCCATCATTTTCCGACCAAACTGGAACTGCTGCTGGCAACCTTTGAATGGCT
GTATGAGCAGATTACCGAACGTAGCCGTGCACGTCTGGCAAAACTGAAACCGGAAGATGATGTTATTCAG
CAGATGCTGGATGATGCAGCAGATTTTTTTCTGGATGATGATTTTAGCATCGGCCTGGATCTGATTGTTG
CAGCAGATCGTGATCCGGCACTGCGTGAAGGTATTCTGCGTACCGTTGAACGTAATCGTTTTGTTGTTGA
AGATATGTGGCTGGGTGTGCTGGTGAGCCGTGGTCTGAGCCGTGATGATGCCGAAGATATTCTGTGGCTG
ATTTTTAACAGCGTTCGTGGTCTGACAGTTCGTAGCCTGTGGCAGAAAGATAAAGAACGTTTTGAACGTG
TGCGTAATAGCACCCTGGAAATTGCACGTGAACGTTATGCAAAATTCAAACGTTGATAAGGATCCTAATT
GGTAACGAATCAGACAATTGACGGCTCGAGGGAGTAGCATAGGGTTTGCAGAATCCCTGCTTCGTCCATT
TGACAGGCACATTATGCATCGATGATAAGCTGTCAAACATGAGCAGATCCTCTACGCCGGACGCATCGTG
GCCGGCATCACCGGCGCCACAGGTGCGGTTGCTGGCGCCTATATCGCCGACATCACCGATGGGGAAGATC
GGGCTCGCCACTTCGGGCTCATGAGCAAATATTTTATCTGAGGTGCTTCCTCGCTC
